Addgene plasmid #162801: pAS1_4x7SKPylT_EF1_Ub-BsmBI
Purpose: STELLA destination plasmid containing restriction sites for golden gate cloning. Suitable for amber suppression (4xMmaPylT cassette); for transient expression
Depositing lab: Simon Elsaesser. Depositing organization: Karolinska Institutet. Publication: Universal Single-Residue Terminal Labels for Fluorescent Live Cell Imaging of Microproteins. Lafranchi L, Schlesinger D, Kimler KJ, Elsasser SJ. J Am Chem Soc. 2020 Nov 25;142(47):20080-20087. doi: 10.1021/jacs.0c09574. Epub 2020 Nov 11. PubMed 33175524.
Backbone
  Vector backbone: pAS
  Vector type: Mammalian Expression ; PiggyBac
Growth in bacteria
  Bacterial resistance: Ampicillin, 100 μg/mL
  Growth temperature: 37°C
  Growth strain: NEB Stable
  Copy number: High Copy
Gene/Insert
  Gene/Insert name: Ub-BsmBI
  Species: H. sapiens (human)
  Promoter: EF1alpha
  Cloning method: Restriction Enzyme; 5′ cloning site Unknown (unknown if destroyed)
Terms and licenses: Academic/Nonprofit Terms; Industry Terms: Not Available to Industry
How to cite: pAS1_4x7SKPylT_EF1_Ub-BsmBI was a gift from Simon Elsaesser (Addgene plasmid # 162801 ; http://n2t.net/addgene:162801 ; RRID:Addgene_162801)
