[The description below was written by a language model from this plasmid's Addgene catalogue record and pLannotate feature annotations shown in this document.]
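Description:
pAS1_4x7SKPylT_EF1_Ub-BsmBI is a 7,055 nt mammalian expression plasmid on the pAS backbone that serves as the destination vector of the STELLA system. It is propagated in E. coli through a high-copy ColE1/pUC-type origin with ampicillin selection (AmpR and its promoter). It also carries an f1 phage origin and remnants of a lacZα/lac promoter–operator cloning region. The catalogue lists the vector type as PiggyBac, but the automated annotation does not identify transposon terminal repeats and shows no mammalian selection marker. The stated purpose is transient expression. Two fragments matching the lambda phage portal protein gene flank the mammalian cassettes. They are most likely non-functional carry-over or stuffer sequence, although the record does not explain them.

The payload has two parts. The first is a set of four tandem tRNA genes on the reverse strand. According to the plasmid name and purpose statement, these are four copies of the Methanosarcina mazei pyrrolysine tRNA (PylT), each driven by a 7SK Pol III promoter, and they supply the amber suppressor tRNA. The second is a Pol II unit made of the EF-1α core promoter fused to a truncated HTLV-1 5′ LTR segment, a common hybrid promoter arrangement. This unit drives a human ubiquitin coding sequence, followed by BsmBI sites for Golden Gate insertion of a gene of interest, a short WPRE fragment and the SV40 polyadenylation signal.

A coding sequence cloned downstream of ubiquitin would be expressed as a ubiquitin fusion. The associated publication concerns single-residue terminal labels for live-cell fluorescence imaging of microproteins, which suggests incorporation of a noncanonical amino acid at an amber codon. No pyrrolysyl-tRNA synthetase is annotated in this plasmid, so it would presumably have to be provided separately.
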