Features (pLannotate 1.2.2; 21 found; start..end, strand, type, name):
    118..546     -  rep_origin     f1 ori (sequence partly withheld): f1 bacteriophage origin of replication; arrow indicates direction of (+) strand synthesis
    551..706     -  CDS            lacZα (fragment): LacZα fragment of β-galactosidase; lacZ fragment
    708..827     +  CDS            B (fragment): PORTL_LAMBD - Experimental evidence at protein level: Swiss-Prot protein existence level 1. Forms the portal vertex of the capsid (PubMed:6228056, PubMed:6232391). This portal plays critical roles in head assembly, genome packaging, neck/tail attachment, and genome ejection (Probable). The portal protein multimerizes as a single ring-shaped homododecamer arranged around a central channel (PubMed:6232391). Binds to the terminase subunits to form the packaging machine (PubMed:7799432). From Escherichia phage lambda (Bacteriophage lambda).
   1340..1408    -  ncRNA          tRNA: Accession: RF00005 - tRNA
   1669..1737    -  ncRNA          tRNA: Accession: RF00005 - tRNA
   1998..2066    -  ncRNA          tRNA: Accession: RF00005 - tRNA
   2327..2395    -  ncRNA          tRNA: Accession: RF00005 - tRNA
   2687..2898    +  promoter       EF-1α core promoter: core promoter for human elongation factor EF-1α
   2911..3179    +  LTR            5' LTR (truncated): truncated 5' long terminal repeat (LTR) from human T-cell leukemia virus (HTLV) type 1
   3218..3445    +  CDS            UBIQ_CERCA: Experimental evidence at protein level: Swiss-Prot protein existence level 1. Ubiquitin exists either covalently attached to another protein, or free (unanchored). When covalently bound, it is conjugated to target proteins via an isopeptide bond either as a monomer (monoubiquitin), a polymer linked via different Lys residues of the ubiquitin (polyubiquitin chains) or a linear polymer linked via the initiator Met of the ubiquitin (linear polyubiquitin chains). Polyubiquitin chains, when attached to a target protein, have different functions depending on the Lys residue of the ubiquitin that is
   3470..3576    +  misc_feature   WPRE (fragment): woodchuck hepatitis virus posttranscriptional regulatory element
   3585..3706    +  polyA_signal   SV40 poly(A) signal: SV40 polyadenylation signal
   3724..3816    +  ncRNA          G-CSF SLDE: Accession: RF00183 - G-CSF factor stem-loop destabilising element (SLDE)
   4513..4980    +  CDS            B (fragment): PORTL_LAMBD - Experimental evidence at protein level: Swiss-Prot protein existence level 1. Forms the portal vertex of the capsid (PubMed:6228056, PubMed:6232391). This portal plays critical roles in head assembly, genome packaging, neck/tail attachment, and genome ejection (Probable). The portal protein multimerizes as a single ring-shaped homododecamer arranged around a central channel (PubMed:6232391). Binds to the terminase subunits to form the packaging machine (PubMed:7799432). From Escherichia phage lambda (Bacteriophage lambda).
   5018..5034    -  protein_bind   lac operator: The lac repressor binds to the lac operator to inhibit transcription in E. coli. This inhibition can be relieved by adding lactose or isopropyl-β-D-thiogalactopyranoside (IPTG). lac repressor encoded by lacI
   5042..5072    -  promoter       lac promoter: promoter for the E. coli lac operon
   5087..5108    -  protein_bind   CAP binding site: CAP binding activates transcription in the presence of cAMP. E. coli catabolite activator protein
   5121..5213    -  CDS            lacI (fragment): lac repressor; lacI; The lac repressor binds to the lac operator to inhibit transcription in E. coli. This inhibition can be relieved by adding lactose or isopropyl-β-D-thiogalactopyranoside (IPTG).
   5396..5984    -  rep_origin     ori: high-copy-number ColE1/pMB1/pBR322/pUC origin of replication
   6155..7015    -  CDS            AmpR: β-lactamase; bla; confers resistance to ampicillin, carbenicillin, and related antibiotics
   7016..65      -  promoter       AmpR promoter (across the origin): bla
>Addgene plasmid #162801 | pAS1_4x7SKPylT_EF1_Ub-BsmBI | addgene full sequence | sequence record 318665 | Addgene NGS Result
TATTGTCTCATGAGCGGATACATATTTGAATGTATTTAGAAAAATAAACAAATAGGGGTTCCGCGCACAT
TTCCCCGAAAAGTGCCACCTAAATTGTAAGCGTTAATATTTTGTTAAAATTCGCGTTAAATTTTTGTTAA
ATCAGCTCATTTTTTAACCAATAGGCCGAAATCGGCAAAATCCCTTATAAATCAAAAGAATAGACCGAGA
TAGGGT
[37 nt withheld, positions 217-253]
AAAGAACGTGGACTCCAACGTCAAAGG
[49 nt withheld, positions 281-329]
T
[91 nt withheld, positions 331-421]
G
[124 nt withheld, positions 423-546]
CCCATTCGCCATTCAGGCTGCGCAACTGTTGGGAAGGGCGATCGGTGCGGGCCTCTTCGCTATTACGCCA
GCTGGCGAAAGGGGGATGTGCTGCAAGGCGATTAAGTTGGGTAACGCCAGGGTTTTCCCAGTCACGACGT
TGTAAAACGACGGCCAGTGAGCGCGCCTCGTTCATTCACGTTTTTGAACCCGTGGAGGACGGGCAGACTC
GCGGTGCAAATGTGTTTTACAGCGTGATGGAGCAGATGAAGATGCTCGACACGCTGCAGAACACGCAGCT
AGATTAACCCTAGAAAGATAATCATATTGTGACGTACGTTAAAGATAATCATGTGTAAAATTGACGCATG
TGTTTTATCGGTCTGTATATCGAGGTTTATTTATTAATTTGAATAGATATTAAGTTTTATTATATTTACA
CTTACATACTAATAATAAATTCAACAAACAATTTATTTATGTTTATTTATTTATTAAAAAAAACAAAAAC
TCAAAATTTCTTCTATAAAGTAACAAAACTTTTATGAGGGACAGCCCCCCCCCAAAGCCCCCAGGGATGT
AATTACGTCCCTCCCCCGCTAGGGGGCAGCAGCGAGCCGCCCGGGGCTCCGCTCCGGTCCGGCGCTCCCC
CCGCATCCCCGAGCCGGCAGCGTGCGGGGACAGCCCGGGCACGGGGAAGGTGGCACGGGATCGCTTTCCT
CTGAACGCTTCTCGCTGCTCTTTGAGCCTGCAGACACCTGGGGGGATACGGGGAAAAGGCCTCCACGGCC
AACTAGTGAAAAACCGCACTTGTCCGGAAACCCCGGGAATCTAACCCGGCTGAACGGATTTAGAGTCCGT
TCGATCTACATGATCAGGTTTCCGAGGTACCCAGGCGGCGCACAAGCTATATAAACCTGAAGGAAATCTC
AACTTTACACTTAGGTCAAGTTACTTATCGTACTAGAGCTTCAGCAGGAAATTTAACTAAAATCTAATTT
AACCAGCATAGCAAATATCATTTATTCCCAAAATGCTAAAGTTTGAGATAAACGGACTTGATTTCCGGCT
GTTTTGACACTATCCAGAATGCCTTGCAGATGGGTGGGGCATGCTAAATACTGCAGGAAAAACCGCACTT
GTCCGGAAACCCCGGGAATCTAACCCGGCTGAACGGATTTAGAGTCCGTTCGATCTACATGATCAGGTTT
CCGAGGTACCCAGGCGGCGCACAAGCTATATAAACCTGAAGGAAATCTCAACTTTACACTTAGGTCAAGT
TACTTATCGTACTAGAGCTTCAGCAGGAAATTTAACTAAAATCTAATTTAACCAGCATAGCAAATATCAT
TTATTCCCAAAATGCTAAAGTTTGAGATAAACGGACTTGATTTCCGGCTGTTTTGACACTATCCAGAATG
CCTTGCAGATGGGTGGGGCATGCTAAATACTGCAGGAAAAACCGCACTTGTCCGGAAACCCCGGGAATCT
AACCCGGCTGAACGGATTTAGAGTCCGTTCGATCTACATGATCAGGTTTCCGAGGTACCCAGGCGGCGCA
CAAGCTATATAAACCTGAAGGAAATCTCAACTTTACACTTAGGTCAAGTTACTTATCGTACTAGAGCTTC
AGCAGGAAATTTAACTAAAATCTAATTTAACCAGCATAGCAAATATCATTTATTCCCAAAATGCTAAAGT
TTGAGATAAACGGACTTGATTTCCGGCTGTTTTGACACTATCCAGAATGCCTTGCAGATGGGTGGGGCAT
GCTAAATACTGCAGGAAAAACCGCACTTGTCCGGAAACCCCGGGAATCTAACCCGGCTGAACGGATTTAG
AGTCCGTTCGATCTACATGATCAGGTTTCCGAGGTACCCAGGCGGCGCACAAGCTATATAAACCTGAAGG
AAATCTCAACTTTACACTTAGGTCAAGTTACTTATCGTACTAGAGCTTCAGCAGGAAATTTAACTAAAAT
CTAATTTAACCAGCATAGCAAATATCATTTATTCCCAAAATGCTAAAGTTTGAGATAAACGGACTTGATT
TCCGGCTGTTTTGACACTATCCAGAATGCCTTGCAGATGGGTGGGGCATGCTAAATACTGCAGAACTAGT
GCTCTAGAAAGGATCTGCGATCGCTCCGGTGCCCGTCAGTGGGCAGAGCGCACATCGCCCACAGTCCCCG
AGAAGTTGGGGGGAGGGGTCGGCAATTGAACGGGTGCCTAGAGAAGGTGGCGCGGGGTAAACTGGGAAAG
TGATGTCGTGTACTGGCTCCGCCTTTTTCCCGAGGGTGGGGGAGAACCGTATATAAGTGCAGTAGTCGCC
GTGAACGTTCTTTTTCGCAACGGGTTTGCCGCCAGAACACAGCTGAAGCTTCGAGGGGCTCGCATCTCTC
CTTCACGCGCCCGCCGCCCTACCTGAGGCCGCCATCCACGCCGGTTGAGTCGCGTTCTGCCGCCTCCCGC
CTGTGGTGCCTCCTGAACTGCGTCCGCCGTCTAGGTAAGTTTAAAGCTCAGGTCGAGACCGGGCCTTTGT
CCGGCGCTCCCTTGGAGCCTACCTAGACTCAGCCGGCTCTCCACGCTTTGCCTGACCCTGCTTGCTCAAC
TCTACGTCTTTGTTTCGTTTTCTGTTCTGCGCCGTTACAGATCCAAGCTGTGACCGGCGCCTACTCTAGA
GCTAGCGAATTATGCAGATCTTCGTGAAGACTCTGACTGGTAAGACCATCACCCTCGAGGTTGAGCCCAG
TGACACCATCGAGAATGTCAAGGCAAAGATCCAAGATAAGGAAGGCATCCCTCCTGACCAGCAGAGGCTG
ATCTTTGCTGGAAAACAGCTGGAAGATGGGCGCACCCTGTCTGACTACAACATCCAGAAAGAGTCCACCC
TGCACCTGGTGCTCCGCTTAAGAGGGGGTAGAGACGATCGTCTCACCGGCGACAATCAACCTCTGGATTA
CAAAATTTGTGAAAGATTGACTGGTATTCTTAACTATGTTGCTCCTTTTACGCTATGTGGATACGCTGCT
TTAATGCCTTTGTATCATGCGTTAACTAAACTTGTTTATTGCAGCTTATAATGGTTACAAATAAAGCAAT
AGCATCACAAATTTCACAAATAAAGCATTTTTTTCACTGCATTCTAGTTGTGGTTTGTCCAAACTCATCA
ATGTATCTTATCATGTCTGGAATTGACTCAAATGATGTCAATTAGTCTATCAGAAGCTCATCTGGTCTCC
CTTCCGGGGGACAAGACATCCCTGTTTAATATTTAAACAGCAGTGTTCCCAAACTGGGTTCTTATATCCC
TTGCTCTGGTCAACCAGGTTGCAGGGTTTCCTGTCCTCACAGGAACGAAGTCCCTAAAGAAACAGTGGCA
GCCAGGTTTAGCCCCGGAATTGACTGGATTCCTTTTTTAGGGCCCATTGGTATGGCTTTTTCCCCGTATC
CCCCCAGGTGTCTGCAGGCTCAAAGAGCAGCGAGAAGCGTTCAGAGGAAAGCGATCCCGTGCCACCTTCC
CCGTGCCCGGGCTGTCCCCGCACGCTGCCGGCTCGGGGATGCGGGGGGAGCGCCGGACCGGAGCGGAGCC
CCGGGCGGCTCGCTGCTGCCCCCTAGCGGGGGAGGGACGTAATTACATCCCTGGGGGCTTTGGGGGGGGG
CTGTCCCTGATATCTATAACAAGAAAATATATATATAATAAGTTATCACGTAAGTAGAACATGAAATAAC
AATATAATTATCGTATGAGTTAAATCTTAAAAGTCACGTAAAAGATAATCATGCGTCATTTTGACTCACG
CGGTCGTTATAGTTCAAAATCAGTGACACTTACCGCATTGACAAGCACGCCTCACGGGAGCTCCAAGCGG
CGACTGAGATGTCCTAAATGCACAGCGACGGATTCGCGCTATTTAGAAAGAGAGAGCAATATTTCAAGAA
TGCATGCGTCAATTTTACGCAGACTATCTTTCTAGGGTTAATCTAGCTGCATCAGGATCATATCGTCGGG
TCTTTTTTCCGGCTCAGTCATCGCCCAAGCTGGCGCTATCTGGGCATCGGGGAGGAAGAAGCCCGTGCCT
TTTCCCGCGAGGTTGAAGCGGCATGGAAAGAGTTTGCCGAGGATGACTGCTGCTGCATTGACGTTGAGCG
AAAACGCACGTTTACCATGATGATTCGGGAAGGTGTGGCCATGCACGCCTTTAACGGTGAACTGTTCGTT
CAGGCCACCTGGGATACCAGTTCGTCGCGGCTTTTCCGGACACAGTTCCGGATGGTCAGCCCGAAGCGCA
TCAGCAACCCGAACAATACCGGCGACAGCCGGAACTGCCGTGCCGGTGTGCAGATTAATGACAGCGGTGC
GGCGCTGGGATATTACGTCAGCGAGGACGGGTATCCTGGCTGGATGCCGCAGAAATGGACATGGATACCC
CGTGAGTTACCCGGCGGGCGCGCTTGGCGTAATCATGGTCATAGCTGTTTCCTGTGTGAAATTGTTATCC
GCTCACAATTCCACACAACATACGAGCCGGAAGCATAAAGTGTAAAGCCTGGGGTGCCTAATGAGTGAGC
TAACTCACATTAATTGCGTTGCGCTCACTGCCCGCTTTCCAGTCGGGAAACCTGTCGTGCCAGCTGCATT
AATGAATCGGCCAACGCGCGGGGAGAGGCGGTTTGCGTATTGGGCGCTCTTCCGCTTCCTCGCTCACTGA
CTCGCTGCGCTCGGTCGTTCGGCTGCGGCGAGCGGTATCAGCTCACTCAAAGGCGGTAATACGGTTATCC
ACAGAATCAGGGGATAACGCAGGAAAGAACATGTGAGCAAAAGGCCAGCAAAAGGCCAGGAACCGTAAAA
AGGCCGCGTTGCTGGCGTTTTTCCATAGGCTCCGCCCCCCTGACGAGCATCACAAAAATCGACGCTCAAG
TCAGAGGTGGCGAAACCCGACAGGACTATAAAGATACCAGGCGTTTCCCCCTGGAAGCTCCCTCGTGCGC
TCTCCTGTTCCGACCCTGCCGCTTACCGGATACCTGTCCGCCTTTCTCCCTTCGGGAAGCGTGGCGCTTT
CTCATAGCTCACGCTGTAGGTATCTCAGTTCGGTGTAGGTCGTTCGCTCCAAGCTGGGCTGTGTGCACGA
ACCCCCCGTTCAGCCCGACCGCTGCGCCTTATCCGGTAACTATCGTCTTGAGTCCAACCCGGTAAGACAC
GACTTATCGCCACTGGCAGCAGCCACTGGTAACAGGATTAGCAGAGCGAGGTATGTAGGCGGTGCTACAG
AGTTCTTGAAGTGGTGGCCTAACTACGGCTACACTAGAAGAACAGTATTTGGTATCTGCGCTCTGCTGAA
GCCAGTTACCTTCGGAAAAAGAGTTGGTAGCTCTTGATCCGGCAAACAAACCACCGCTGGTAGCGGTGGT
TTTTTTGTTTGCAAGCAGCAGATTACGCGCAGAAAAAAAGGATCTCAAGAAGATCCTTTGATCTTTTCTA
CGGGGTCTGACGCTCAGTGGAACGAAAACTCACGTTAAGGGATTTTGGTCATGAGATTATCAAAAAGGAT
CTTCACCTAGATCCTTTTAAATTAAAAATGAAGTTTTAAATCAATCTAAAGTATATATGAGTAAACTTGG
TCTGACAGTTACCAATGCTTAATCAGTGAGGCACCTATCTCAGCGATCTGTCTATTTCGTTCATCCATAG
TTGCCTGACTCCCCGTCGTGTAGATAACTACGATACGGGAGGGCTTACCATCTGGCCCCAGTGCTGCAAT
GATACCGCGAGACCCACGCTCACCGGCTCCAGATTTATCAGCAATAAACCAGCCAGCCGGAAGGGCCGAG
CGCAGAAGTGGTCCTGCAACTTTATCCGCCTCCATCCAGTCTATTAATTGTTGCCGGGAAGCTAGAGTAA
GTAGTTCGCCAGTTAATAGTTTGCGCAACGTTGTTGCCATTGCTACAGGCATCGTGGTGTCACGCTCGTC
GTTTGGTATGGCTTCATTCAGCTCCGGTTCCCAACGATCAAGGCGAGTTACATGATCCCCCATGTTGTGC
AAAAAAGCGGTTAGCTCCTTCGGTCCTCCGATCGTTGTCAGAAGTAAGTTGGCCGCAGTGTTATCACTCA
TGGTTATGGCAGCACTGCATAATTCTCTTACTGTCATGCCATCCGTAAGATGCTTTTCTGTGACTGGTGA
GTACTCAACCAAGTCATTCTGAGAATAGTGTATGCGGCGACCGAGTTGCTCTTGCCCGGCGTCAATACGG
GATAATACCGCGCCACATAGCAGAACTTTAAAAGTGCTCATCATTGGAAAACGTTCTTCGGGGCGAAAAC
TCTCAAGGATCTTACCGCTGTTGAGATCCAGTTCGATGTAACCCACTCGTGCACCCAACTGATCTTCAGC
ATCTTTTACTTTCACCAGCGTTTCTGGGTGAGCAAAAACAGGAAGGCAAAATGCCGCAAAAAAGGGAATA
AGGGCGACACGGAAATGTTGAATACTCATACTCTTCCTTTTTCAATATTATTGAAGCATTTATCAGGGT
