>Addgene plasmid #162801 | pAS1_4x7SKPylT_EF1_Ub-BsmBI | depositor partial sequence | sequence record 315552 | Sanger sequencing of the insert (EF1_forward primer)
CTTTGGGTTTCCGTTTTCTGTTCTGCGCCGTTACAGATCCAAGCTGTGACCGGCGCCTACTCTAGAGCTA
GCGAATTATGCAGATCTTCGTGAAGACTCTGACTGGTAAGACCATCACCCTCGAGGTTGAGCCCAGTGAC
ACCATCGAGAATGTCAAGGCAAAGATCCAAGATAAGGAAGGCATCCCTCCTGACCAGCAGAGGCTGATCT
TTGCTGGAAAACAGCTGGAAGATGGGCGCACCCTGTCTGACTACAACATCCAGAAAGAGTCCACCCTGCA
CCTGGTGCTCCGCTTAAGAGGGGGTAGAGACGATCGTCTCACCGGCGACAATCAACCTCTGGATTACAAA
ATTTGTGAAAGATTGACTGGTATTCTTAACTATGTTGCTCCTTTTACGCTATGTGGATACGCTGCTTTAA
TGCCTTTGTATCATGCGTTAACTAAACTTGTTTATTGCAGCTTATAATGGTTACAAATAAAGCAATAGCA
TCACAAATTTCACAAATAAAGCATTTTTTTCACTGCATTCTAGTTGTGGTTTGTCCAAACTCATCAATGT
ATCTTATCATGTCTGGAATTGACTCAAATGATGTCAATTAGTCTATCAGAAGCTCATCTGGTCTCCCTTC
CGGGGGACAAGACATCCCTGTTTAATATTTAAACAGCAGTGTTCCCAAACTGGGTTCTTATATCCCTTGC
TCTGGTCAACCAGGTTGCAGGGTTTCCTGTCCTCACAGGAACGAAGTCCCTAAAGAAACAGTGGCAGCCA
GGTTTAGCCCCGGAATTGACTGGATTCCTTTTTTAGGGCCCATTGGTATGGCTTTTTCCCCGTATCCCCC
CAGGTGTCTGCAGGCTCAAAGAGCAGCGAGAAGCGGTCAGAGGAAAGCGATCCCGTGCCACCTTTCCCGT
GCCCGGGCTGGCCCCGCACGCTGCCGGCTCGGGGATGCGGGGGGAGCGCCGGACCGAACCGAACCCCGGG
CGGCTCGCTGCTGCCCCTAGCGGGGGAGGGACGTATTACATCCCTGGGGGCTTTGGGGGGGGCTGCCCCG
GATTCTTAACAGGAAAATTTTTAAAAGGTTTCCCGGAGTGGACCTGAAAGAACAAATAATTTCCCTGGGG
TAAACTTAAAGGCCCTAAAAAAACCGGGGCTTTTGACCCCGGGCCTTAAGGTTCAAACGGGGCCTTCCGC
TGGAAGGCCCCTCGGGGGCCTCGGGG
